>Addgene plasmid #177673 | pAAV-nEF-Con/Foff DREADD Gi-mCherry | addgene full sequence | sequence record 348532 | Addgene NGS Result
CCTGCAGGCAGCTGCGCGCTCGCTCGCTCACTGAGGCCGCCCGGGCGTCGGGCGACCTTTGGTCGCCCGG
CCTCAGTGAGCGAGCGAGCGCGCAGAGAGGGAGTGGCCAACTCCATCACTAGGGGTTCCTGCGGCCGCAC
GCGTAAGGATCTGCGATCGCTCCGGTGCCCGTCAGTGGGCAGAGCGCACATCGCCCACAGTCCCCGAGAA
GTTGGGGGGAGGGGTCGGCAATTGAACGGGTGCCTAGAGAAGGTGGCGCGGGGTAAACTGGGAAAGTGAT
GTCGTGTACTGGCTCCGCCTTTTTCCCGAGGGTGGGGGAGAACCGTATATAAGTGCAGTAGTCGCCGTGA
ACGTTCTTTTTCGCAACGGGTTTGCCGCCAGAACACAGCTGAAGCTTCGAGGGGCTCGCATCTCTCCTTC
ACGCGCCCGCCGCCCTACCTGAGGCCGCCATCCACGCCGGTTGAGTCGCGTTCTGCCGCCTCCCGCCTGT
GGTGCCTCCTGAACTGCGTCCGCCGTCTAGGTAAGTTTAAAGCTCAGGTCGAGACCGGGCCTTTGTCCGG
CGCTCCCTTGGAGCCTACCTAGACTCAGCCGGCTCTCCACGCTTTGCCTGACCCTGCTTGCTCAACTCTA
CGTCTTTGTTTCGTTTTCTGTTCTGCGCCGTTACAGATCCAAGCTGTGACCGGCGCCTACGGATCCGAAG
TTCCTATTCTTCAAATAGTATAGGAACTTCGCAGAGTAGTAGCTGGATTGTAGCTGCTATTAGCAATCTA
AAACCTCTTAGAAGTTCCTATTCTTCAAAAGGTATAGGAACTTCGGCGCGCCGCCACCATGGCCAACTTC
ACACCTGTCAATGGCAGCTCGGGCAATCAGTCCGTGCGCCTGGTCACGTCATCATCCCACAATCGCTATG
AGACGGTGGAAATGGTCTTCATTGCCACAGTGACAGGCTCCCTGAGCCTGGTGACTGTCGTGGGCAACAT
CCTGGTGATGCTGTCCATCAAGGTCAACAGGCAGCTGCAGACAGTCAACAACTACTTCCTCTTCAGCCTG
GCGTGTGCTGATCTCATCATAGGCGCCTTCTCCATGAACCTCTACACCGTGTACATCATCAAGGGCTACT
GGCCCCTGGGCGCCGTGGTCTGCGACCTGTGGCTGGCCCTGGACTGCGTGGTGAGCAACGCCTCCGTCAT
GAACCTTCTCATCATCAGCTTTGACCGCTACTTCTGCGTCACCAAGCCTCTCACCTACCCTGCCCGGCGC
ACCACCAAGATGGCAGGCCTCATGATTGCTGCTGCCTGGGTACTGTCCTTCGTGCTCTGGGCGCCTGCCA
TCTTGTTCTGGCAGTTTGTGGTGGGTAAGCGGACGGTGCCCGACAACCAGTGCTTCATCCAGTTCCTGTC
CAACCCAGCAGTGACGTAAGTGTCGGGGTTGCTAGCATAACTTCGTATAGTATACCTTATACGAAGTTAT
TCTTTGCACCATTCTAAAGAATAACAGTGATAATTTCTGGGTTAAGGCAAATAACTTCGTATAGGATACT
TTATACGAAGTTATGGTACCCCTCCTGTACTCACCTGGGTCACGGTCACCACGCCGCCGTCCTCGAAGTT
CATCACGCGCTCCCACTTGAAGCCCTCGGGGAAGGACAGCTTCAAGTAGTCGGGGATGTCGGCGGGGTGC
TTCACGTAGGCCTTGGAGCCGTACATGAACTGAGGGGACAGGATGTCCCAGGCGAAGGGCAGGGGGCCAC
CCTTGGTCACCTTCAGCTTGGCGGTCTGGGTGCCCTCGTAGGGGCGGCCCTCGCCCTCGCCCTCGATCTC
GAACTCGTGGCCGTTCACGGAGCCCTCCATGTGCACCTTGAAGCGCATGAACTCCTTGATGATGGCCATG
TTATCCTCCTCGCCCTTGCTCACCATGGTAGCGACCGGTGGATCCCGCCTGGCAGTGCCGATGTTCCGAT
ACTGGCACAGCAGCAGGTGCCGGAAGGTCTTTTTAAAGGTGGCGTTGCACAGAGCATAGCAGGCAGGGTT
GATGGTGCTGTTGACGTAGCAGAGCCAGTAGCCAATGGACCACACCGTGTCAGGGATGCAGCTCTGGCAG
AAGGTGTTCACCAGGACCATGACGTTGTAGGGCGTCCAGGTGAGGATGAAGGCCAGCAGAATGGCAAAGA
TCGTTCGTGTCACTTTGCGCTCCCGGGCCGCCATCTGCCGCTTCTTGCGCACCTGGTTGCGAGCGATGCT
GGCGAACTTGCGGGCCACGTTGGCCGCAGGGCGCATGCCAGCCGGCGTGGCAGGCACAATCTCAATGGCT
GTCACACACTCATTGCCTGTCTGCTTCGTCACAATCTGGATCTTGGACCATCTGGAGGCTGGGTTGAGGG
CCCGCGGCTGCAGGGGAGGGGCGGGCATGGCGGGCGTGGTGGCCTCTGTGGTGGACAGCTCTGTGGCTGG
GCGTTCCTTGGTGTTCTGGGTGGCACTGCCTGAGCTGGACTCATTGGAAGTGTCCTTATCAGCCACGGGG
CGCGGTGGCGGTGGCAGCGCTGGCGGGGGGGCCTCCTCCAGCTTGCCATTGCGCAGCTCCTCCCGGGCGG
CCTCCCCGGGCGGGGGCTTCTTGACGCTCTGCTTCATTAGTGGGCTCTTGAGGAAGGCCAGCGTCTTGGC
TTTCTTCTCCTTCGGGCCCTCGGGCCGGTGCTTGTGGACTCGGCTGCGACTGGCCAGGGAGATGTGGATG
TACAGCACCGTCATGATGACCACAGGCAGGTAGAAGCCAGCAATGGCTGTGCCAAAGCTAAACACATGAG
AAATAGAGTCATAAGCACATGGGTCACATACAGGAGATATGTATATAACATTAATACAATTTTATAAAAA
AAAGGGGGGGCACAACTAGTATAACTTCGTATAAGGTATACTATACGAAGTTATTAAGAGGTTTCATATT
GCTAATAGCAGCTACAATCCAGCTACCATTCTGCATAACTTCGTATAAAGTATCCTATACGAAGTTATGT
CGACTGGAGAGTGGCCAGCCCTTCTCATGTTCAGAGAACATGGTTAACTGGTTAAGTCATGTCGTCCCAC
AGGACTCCTCCCTGCAGGACGGCGAGTTCATCTACAAGGTGAAGCTGCGCGGCACCAACTTCCCCTCCGA
CGGCCCCGTAATGCAGAAGAAGACCATGGGCTGGGAGGCCTCCTCCGAGCGGATGTACCCCGAGGACGGC
GCCCTGAAGGGCGAGATCAAGCAGAGGCTGAAGCTGAAGGACGGCGGCCACTACGACGCTGAGGTCAAGA
CCACCTACAAGGCCAAGAAGCCCGTGCAGCTGCCCGGCGCCTACAACGTCAACATCAAGTTGGACATCAC
CTCCCACAACGAGGACTACACCATCGTGGAACAGTACGAACGCGCCGAGGGCCGCCACTCCACCGGCGGC
ATGGACGAGCTGTACAAGTAAGAGCTCGAAGTTCCTATACTATTTGAAGAATAGGAACTTCTTGCCTTAA
CCCAGAAATTATCACTGTTATTCTTTAGAATGGTGCAAAGAGAAGTTCCTATACCTTTTGAAGAATAGGA
ACTTCGAATTCGATATCAAGCTTATCGATAATCAACCTCTGGATTACAAAATTTGTGAAAGATTGACTGG
TATTCTTAACTATGTTGCTCCTTTTACGCTATGTGGATACGCTGCTTTAATGCCTTTGTATCATGCTATT
GCTTCCCGTATGGCTTTCATTTTCTCCTCCTTGTATAAATCCTGGTTGCTGTCTCTTTATGAGGAGTTGT
GGCCCGTTGTCAGGCAACGTGGCGTGGTGTGCACTGTGTTTGCTGACGCAACCCCCACTGGTTGGGGCAT
TGCCACCACCTGTCAGCTCCTTTCCGGGACTTTCGCTTTCCCCCTCCCTATTGCCACGGCGGAACTCATC
GCCGCCTGCCTTGCCCGCTGCTGGACAGGGGCTCGGCTGTTGGGCACTGACAATTCCGTGGTGTTGTCGG
GGAAATCATCGTCCTTTCCTTGGCTGCTCGCCTATGTTGCCACCTGGATTCTGCGCGGGACGTCCTTCTG
CTACGTCCCTTCGGCCCTCAATCCAGCGGACCTTCCTTCCCGCGGCCTGCTGCCGGCTCTGCGGCCTCTT
CCGCGTCTTCGCCTTCGCCCTCAGACGAGTCGGATCTCCCTTTGGGCCGCCTCCCCGCATCGATACCGAG
CGCTGCTCGAGAGATCTACGGGTGGCATCCCTGTGACCCCTCCCCAGTGCCTCTCCTGGCCCTGGAAGTT
GCCACTCCAGTGCCCACCAGCCTTGTCCTAATAAAATTAAGTTGCATCATTTTGTCTGACTAGGTGTCCT
TCTATAATATTATGGGGTGGAGGGGGGTGGTATGGAGCAAGGGGCAAGTTGGGAAGACAACCTGTAGGGC
CTGCGGGGTCTATTGGGAACCAAGCTGGAGTGCAGTGGCACAATCTTGGCTCACTGCAATCTCCGCCTCC
TGGGTTCAAGCGATTCTCCTGCCTCAGCCTCCCGAGTTGTTGGGATTCCAGGCATGCATGACCAGGCTCA
GCTAATTTTTGTTTTTTTGGTAGAGACGGGGTTTCACCATATTGGCCAGGCTGGTCTCCAACTCCTAATC
TCAGGTGATCTACCCACCTTGGCCTCCCAAATTGCTGGGATTACAGGCGTGAACCACTGCTCCCTTCCCT
GTCCTTCTGATTTTGTAGGTAACCACGTGCGGACCGAGCGGCCGCAGGAACCCCTAGTGATGGAGTTGGC
CACTCCCTCTCTGCGCGCTCGCTCGCTCACTGAGGCCGGGCGACCAAAGGTCGCCCGACGCCCGGGCTTT
GCCCGGGCGGCCTCAGTGAGCGAGCGAGCGCGCAGCTGCCTGCAGGGGCGCCTGATGCGGTATTTTCTCC
TTACGCATCTGTGCGGTATTTCACACCGCATA
[95 nt withheld, positions 4933-5027]
T
[46 nt withheld, positions 5029-5074]
C
[141 nt withheld, positions 5076-5216]
CCTTTGACGTTGGAGTCCACGTTCTTT
[37 nt withheld, positions 5244-5280]
ACTCTATCTCGGGCTATTCTTTTGATTTATAAGGGATTTTGCCGATTTCGGTCTATTGGTTAAAAAATGA
GCTGATTTAACAAAAATTTAACGCGAATTTTAACAAAATATTAACGTTTACAATTTTATGGTGCACTCTC
AGTACAATCTGCTCTGATGCCGCATAGTTAAGCCAGCCCCGACACCCGCCAACACCCGCTGACGCGCCCT
GACGGGCTTGTCTGCTCCCGGCATCCGCTTACAGACAAGCTGTGACCGTCTCCGGGAGCTGCATGTGTCA
GAGGTTTTCACCGTCATCACCGAAACGCGCGAGACGAAAGGGCCTCGTGATACGCCTATTTTTATAGGTT
AATGTCATGATAATAATGGTTTCTTAGACGTCAGGTGGCACTTTTCGGGGAAATGTGCGCGGAACCCCTA
TTTGTTTATTTTTCTAAATACATTCAAATATGTATCCGCTCATGAGACAATAACCCTGATAAATGCTTCA
ATAATATTGAAAAAGGAAGAGTATGAGTATTCAACATTTCCGTGTCGCCCTTATTCCCTTTTTTGCGGCA
TTTTGCCTTCCTGTTTTTGCTCACCCAGAAACGCTGGTGAAAGTAAAAGATGCTGAAGATCAGTTGGGTG
CACGAGTGGGTTACATCGAACTGGATCTCAACAGCGGTAAGATCCTTGAGAGTTTTCGCCCCGAAGAACG
TTTTCCAATGATGAGCACTTTTAAAGTTCTGCTATGTGGCGCGGTATTATCCCGTATTGACGCCGGGCAA
GAGCAACTCGGTCGCCGCATACACTATTCTCAGAATGACTTGGTTGAGTACTCACCAGTCACAGAAAAGC
ATCTTACGGATGGCATGACAGTAAGAGAATTATGCAGTGCTGCCATAACCATGAGTGATAACACTGCGGC
CAACTTACTTCTGACAACGATCGGAGGACCGAAGGAGCTAACCGCTTTTTTGCACAACATGGGGGATCAT
GTAACTCGCCTTGATCGTTGGGAACCGGAGCTGAATGAAGCCATACCAAACGACGAGCGTGACACCACGA
TGCCTGTAGCAATGGCAACAACGTTGCGCAAACTATTAACTGGCGAACTACTTACTCTAGCTTCCCGGCA
ACAATTAATAGACTGGATGGAGGCGGATAAAGTTGCAGGACCACTTCTGCGCTCGGCCCTTCCGGCTGGC
TGGTTTATTGCTGATAAATCTGGAGCCGGTGAGCGTGGGTCTCGCGGTATCATTGCAGCACTGGGGCCAG
ATGGTAAGCCCTCCCGTATCGTAGTTATCTACACGACGGGGAGTCAGGCAACTATGGATGAACGAAATAG
ACAGATCGCTGAGATAGGTGCCTCACTGATTAAGCATTGGTAACTGTCAGACCAAGTTTACTCATATATA
CTTTAGATTGATTTAAAACTTCATTTTTAATTTAAAAGGATCTAGGTGAAGATCCTTTTTGATAATCTCA
TGACCAAAATCCCTTAACGTGAGTTTTCGTTCCACTGAGCGTCAGACCCCGTAGAAAAGATCAAAGGATC
TTCTTGAGATCCTTTTTTTCTGCGCGTAATCTGCTGCTTGCAAACAAAAAAACCACCGCTACCAGCGGTG
GTTTGTTTGCCGGATCAAGAGCTACCAACTCTTTTTCCGAAGGTAACTGGCTTCAGCAGAGCGCAGATAC
CAAATACTGTTCTTCTAGTGTAGCCGTAGTTAGGCCACCACTTCAAGAACTCTGTAGCACCGCCTACATA
CCTCGCTCTGCTAATCCTGTTACCAGTGGCTGCTGCCAGTGGCGATAAGTCGTGTCTTACCGGGTTGGAC
TCAAGACGATAGTTACCGGATAAGGCGCAGCGGTCGGGCTGAACGGGGGGTTCGTGCACACAGCCCAGCT
TGGAGCGAACGACCTACACCGAACTGAGATACCTACAGCGTGAGCTATGAGAAAGCGCCACGCTTCCCGA
AGGGAGAAAGGCGGACAGGTATCCGGTAAGCGGCAGGGTCGGAACAGGAGAGCGCACGAGGGAGCTTCCA
GGGGGAAACGCCTGGTATCTTTATAGTCCTGTCGGGTTTCGCCACCTCTGACTTGAGCGTCGATTTTTGT
GATGCTCGTCAGGGGGGCGGAGCCTATGGAAAAACGCCAGCAACGCGGCCTTTTTACGGTTCCTGGCCTT
TTGCTGGCCTTTTGCTCACATGT
Features (pLannotate 1.2.2; 27 found; start..end, strand, type, name):
     12..39      +  repeat_region  AAV2 ITR (fragment): inverted terminal repeat of adeno-associated virus serotype 2 inverted
     68..95      +  repeat_region  AAV2 ITR (fragment): inverted terminal repeat of adeno-associated virus serotype 2 inverted
    177..388     +  promoter       EF-1α core promoter: core promoter for human elongation factor EF-1α
    401..669     +  LTR            5' LTR (truncated): truncated 5' long terminal repeat (LTR) from human T-cell leukemia virus (HTLV) type 1
    739..780     -  intron         β-globin intron (fragment): internally truncated intron from human β-globin
    829..1416    +  CDS            CHRM4 (fragment): ACM4_HUMAN - Experimental evidence at protein level: Swiss-Prot protein existence level 1. The muscarinic acetylcholine receptor mediates various cellular responses, including inhibition of adenylate cyclase, breakdown of phosphoinositides and modulation of potassium channels through the action of G proteins. Primary transducing effect is inhibition of adenylate cyclase. From Homo sapiens (Human).
   1437..1470    +  protein_bind   loxN: Cre-mediated recombination occurs in the 8-bp core sequence (GTATACCT). loxN sites are compatible with each other, but incompatible with loxP or lox2272 sites. Cre recombinase
   1471..1520    +  intron         β-globin intron (fragment): internally truncated intron from human β-globin
   1521..1554    +  protein_bind   lox2272: Cre-mediated recombination occurs in the 8-bp core sequence (GGATACTT). lox2272 sites are compatible with each other, but incompatible with loxP or loxN sites (Lee and Saito, 1988). Cre recombinase
   1566..1916    -  CDS            mCherry (fragment): mCherry is a basic (constitutively fluorescent) red fluorescent protein published in 2004, derived from Discosoma sp.. It is reported to be a very rapidly-maturing monomer with low acid sensitivity.
   1938..2789    -  CDS            CHRM4 (fragment): ACM4_HUMAN - Experimental evidence at protein level: Swiss-Prot protein existence level 1. The muscarinic acetylcholine receptor mediates various cellular responses, including inhibition of adenylate cyclase, breakdown of phosphoinositides and modulation of potassium channels through the action of G proteins. Primary transducing effect is inhibition of adenylate cyclase. From Homo sapiens (Human).
   2891..2924    -  protein_bind   loxN: Cre-mediated recombination occurs in the 8-bp core sequence (GTATACCT). loxN sites are compatible with each other, but incompatible with loxP or lox2272 sites. Cre recombinase
   2925..2974    +  intron         β-globin intron (fragment): internally truncated intron from human β-globin
   2975..3008    -  protein_bind   lox2272: Cre-mediated recombination occurs in the 8-bp core sequence (GGATACTT). lox2272 sites are compatible with each other, but incompatible with loxP or loxN sites (Lee and Saito, 1988). Cre recombinase
   3074..3448    +  CDS            Blue102 (fragment): Blue102 is a fluorescent protein published in 2010, derived from Discosoma sp..
   3492..3542    -  intron         β-globin intron (fragment): internally truncated intron from human β-globin
   3576..3600    +  misc_feature   MCS (fragment): pBluescript multiple cloning site
   3600..4188    +  misc_feature   WPRE: woodchuck hepatitis virus posttranscriptional regulatory element
   4220..4696    +  polyA_signal   hGH poly(A) signal: human growth hormone polyadenylation signal
   4736..4876    +  repeat_region  AAV2 ITR: inverted terminal repeat of adeno-associated virus serotype 2 inverted
   4881..4932    -  misc_feature   bom (fragment): basis of mobility region from pBR322
   4951..5406    +  rep_origin     f1 ori (sequence partly withheld): f1 bacteriophage origin of replication; arrow indicates direction of (+) strand synthesis
   5407..5456    -  misc_feature   bom (fragment): basis of mobility region from pBR322
   5558..5593    -  CDS            rop (fragment): Rop protein, which maintains plasmids at low copy number; rop
   5688..5792    +  promoter       AmpR promoter: bla
   5793..6653    +  CDS            AmpR: β-lactamase; bla; confers resistance to ampicillin, carbenicillin, and related antibiotics
   6824..7412    +  rep_origin     ori: high-copy-number ColE1/pMB1/pBR322/pUC origin of replication
