[The description below was written by a language model from this plasmid's Addgene catalogue record and pLannotate feature annotations shown in this document.]
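Description:
pAAV-nEF-Con/Foff DREADD Gi-mCherry is an AAV transfer plasmid built on the Stratagene pAAV backbone (about 7.5 kb in total) that uses the INTRSECT design for intersectional, recombinase-gated expression in mammalian cells, particularly in mouse targeting experiments. It is propagated in bacteria as a high-copy plasmid with a ColE1/pUC-type origin and ampicillin resistance (AmpR, β-lactamase), and it also carries an f1 phage origin. The expression cassette sits between AAV2 inverted terminal repeats, which allow it to be packaged into recombinant AAV particles. The left ITR is annotated only as short fragments in the sequenced record, while the right ITR is detected in full.

The payload is the inhibitory chemogenetic receptor hM4D(Gi), a synthetic derivative of the human M4 muscarinic receptor (CHRM4), fused at its C terminus to mCherry. It is driven by the nEF promoter, annotated here as the EF-1α core promoter followed by a truncated HTLV-1 LTR segment. The coding sequence is split into pieces separated by β-globin-derived intron fragments. The first CHRM4 segment lies in the sense orientation, and the middle segment (the rest of CHRM4 plus the start of mCherry) is inverted and flanked by opposing loxN and lox2272 pairs. A final sense-strand fragment, annotated as a Discosoma-derived fluorescent protein, presumably represents the remainder of mCherry. Cre flips the middle segment into frame, so that splicing yields an intact fusion transcript. According to the stated purpose, Flp activity disables expression, although no Flp recognition sites were annotated in the feature table. A WPRE and an hGH polyadenylation signal enhance and terminate the transcript. The construct is used to restrict Gi-DREADD-mediated silencing to Cre-positive, Flp-negative cell populations.
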