Addgene plasmid #177673: pAAV-nEF-Con/Foff DREADD Gi-mCherry
Purpose: Expresses DREADD hM4D (Gi) only in Cre expressing cells and not in Flp expressing cells
Depositing lab: Karl Deisseroth. Depositing organization: Stanford University.
Backbone
  Vector backbone: pAAV
  Backbone manufacturer: Stratagene
  Backbone size w/o insert (bp): 4591
  Total vector size (bp): 7487
  Modifications to backbone: None
  Vector type: Mammalian Expression, Mouse Targeting, AAV, Cre/Lox ; INTRSECT
Growth in bacteria
  Bacterial resistance: Ampicillin, 100 μg/mL
  Growth temperature: 37°C
  Growth strain: NEB Stable
  Copy number: High Copy
Gene/Insert
  Gene/Insert name: DREADD Gi-mCherry (alt name: hM4Gi-mCherry)
  Species: Synthetic
  Insert size (bp): 2882
  Promoter: nEF
  Tag / fusion protein: mCherry (C terminal on insert)
  Cloning method: Restriction Enzyme; 5′ cloning site BamHI (not destroyed); 3′ cloning site EcoRI (not destroyed)
  Sequencing primers: 5′ GTTTAAAGCTCAGGTCGAGA; 3′ GAATACCAGTCAATCTTTCAC
Terms and licenses: Academic/Nonprofit Terms; Industry Terms: Not Available to Industry
How to cite: pAAV-nEF-Con/Foff DREADD Gi-mCherry was a gift from Karl Deisseroth (Addgene plasmid # 177673 ; http://n2t.net/addgene:177673 ; RRID:Addgene_177673) For viral preps, please replace (Addgene plasmid # 177673) in the above sentence with: (Addgene viral prep # 177673-AAV8)
